>Addgene plasmid #64057 | PX458_RAD21_1 | depositor full sequence | sequence record 107088 | PX458_RAD21_1 sequence 9294 bps
TTTTGCTCACATGTNNGAGGGCCTATTTCCCATGATTCCTTCATATTTGCATATACGATACAAGGCTGTT
AGAGAGATAATTGGAATTAATTTGACTGTAAACACAAAGATATTAGTACAAAATACGTGACGTAGAAAGT
AATAATTTCTTGGGTAGTTTGCAGTTTTAAAATTATGTTTTAAAATGGACTATCATATGCTTACCGTAAC
TTGAAAGTATTTCGATTTCTTGGCTTTATATATCTTGTGGAAAGGACGAAACACCGCCAAGGTTCCATAT
TATATAGTTTTAGAGCTAGAAATAGCAAGTTAAAATAAGGCTAGTCCGTTATCAACTTGAAAAAGTGGCA
CCGAGTCGGTGCTTTTTTGTTTTAGAGCTAGAAATAGCAAGTTAAAATAAGGCTAGTCCGTTTTTAGCGC
GTGCGCCAATTCTGCAGACAAATGGCTCTAGAGGTACCCGTTACATAACTTACGGTAAATGGCCCGCCTG
GCTGACCGCCCAACGACCCCCGCCCATTGACGTCAATAGTAACGCCAATAGGGACTTTCCATTGACGTCA
ATGGGTGGAGTATTTACGGTAAACTGCCCACTTGGCAGTACATCAAGTGTATCATATGCCAAGTACGCCC
CCTATTGACGTCAATGACGGTAAATGGCCCGCCTGGCATTGTGCCCAGTACATGACCTTATGGGACTTTC
CTACTTGGCAGTACATCTACGTATTAGTCATCGCTATTACCATGGTCGAGGTGAGCCCCACGTTCTGCTT
CACTCTCCCCATCTCCCCCCCCTCCCCACCCCCAATTTTGTATTTATTTATTTTTTAATTATTTTGTGCA
GCGATGGGGGCGGGGGGGGGGGGGGGGCGCGCGCCAGGCGGGGCGGGGCGGGGCGAGGGGCGGGGCGGGG
CGAGGCGGAGAGGTGCGGCGGCAGCCAATCAGAGCGGCGCGCTCCGAAAGTTTCCTTTTATGGCGAGGCG
GCGGCGGCGGCGGCCCTATAAAAAGCGAAGCGCGCGGCGGGCGGGAGTCGCTGCGACGCTGCCTTCGCCC
CGTGCCCCGCTCCGCCGCCGCCTCGCGCCGCCCGCCCCGGCTCTGACTGACCGCGTTACTCCCACAGGTG
AGCGGGCGGGACGGCCCTTCTCCTCCGGGCTGTAATTAGCTGAGCAAGAGGTAAGGGTTTAAGGGATGGT
TGGTTGGTGGGGTATTAATGTTTAATTACCTGGAGCACCTGCCTGAAATCACTTTTTTTCAGGTTGGACC
GGTGCCACCATGGACTATAAGGACCACGACGGAGACTACAAGGATCATGATATTGATTACAAAGACGATG
ACGATAAGATGGCCCCAAAGAAGAAGCGGAAGGTCGGTATCCACGGAGTCCCAGCAGCCGACAAGAAGTA
CAGCATCGGCCTGGACATCGGCACCAACTCTGTGGGCTGGGCCGTGATCACCGACGAGTACAAGGTGCCC
AGCAAGAAATTCAAGGTGCTGGGCAACACCGACCGGCACAGCATCAAGAAGAACCTGATCGGAGCCCTGC
TGTTCGACAGCGGCGAAACAGCCGAGGCCACCCGGCTGAAGAGAACCGCCAGAAGAAGATACACCAGACG
GAAGAACCGGATCTGCTATCTGCAAGAGATCTTCAGCAACGAGATGGCCAAGGTGGACGACAGCTTCTTC
CACAGACTGGAAGAGTCCTTCCTGGTGGAAGAGGATAAGAAGCACGAGCGGCACCCCATCTTCGGCAACA
TCGTGGACGAGGTGGCCTACCACGAGAAGTACCCCACCATCTACCACCTGAGAAAGAAACTGGTGGACAG
CACCGACAAGGCCGACCTGCGGCTGATCTATCTGGCCCTGGCCCACATGATCAAGTTCCGGGGCCACTTC
CTGATCGAGGGCGACCTGAACCCCGACAACAGCGACGTGGACAAGCTGTTCATCCAGCTGGTGCAGACCT
ACAACCAGCTGTTCGAGGAAAACCCCATCAACGCCAGCGGCGTGGACGCCAAGGCCATCCTGTCTGCCAG
ACTGAGCAAGAGCAGACGGCTGGAAAATCTGATCGCCCAGCTGCCCGGCGAGAAGAAGAATGGCCTGTTC
GGAAACCTGATTGCCCTGAGCCTGGGCCTGACCCCCAACTTCAAGAGCAACTTCGACCTGGCCGAGGATG
CCAAACTGCAGCTGAGCAAGGACACCTACGACGACGACCTGGACAACCTGCTGGCCCAGATCGGCGACCA
GTACGCCGACCTGTTTCTGGCCGCCAAGAACCTGTCCGACGCCATCCTGCTGAGCGACATCCTGAGAGTG
AACACCGAGATCACCAAGGCCCCCCTGAGCGCCTCTATGATCAAGAGATACGACGAGCACCACCAGGACC
TGACCCTGCTGAAAGCTCTCGTGCGGCAGCAGCTGCCTGAGAAGTACAAAGAGATTTTCTTCGACCAGAG
CAAGAACGGCTACGCCGGCTACATTGACGGCGGAGCCAGCCAGGAAGAGTTCTACAAGTTCATCAAGCCC
ATCCTGGAAAAGATGGACGGCACCGAGGAACTGCTCGTGAAGCTGAACAGAGAGGACCTGCTGCGGAAGC
AGCGGACCTTCGACAACGGCAGCATCCCCCACCAGATCCACCTGGGAGAGCTGCACGCCATTCTGCGGCG
GCAGGAAGATTTTTACCCATTCCTGAAGGACAACCGGGAAAAGATCGAGAAGATCCTGACCTTCCGCATC
CCCTACTACGTGGGCCCTCTGGCCAGGGGAAACAGCAGATTCGCCTGGATGACCAGAAAGAGCGAGGAAA
CCATCACCCCCTGGAACTTCGAGGAAGTGGTGGACAAGGGCGCTTCCGCCCAGAGCTTCATCGAGCGGAT
GACCAACTTCGATAAGAACCTGCCCAACGAGAAGGTGCTGCCCAAGCACAGCCTGCTGTACGAGTACTTC
ACCGTGTATAACGAGCTGACCAAAGTGAAATACGTGACCGAGGGAATGAGAAAGCCCGCCTTCCTGAGCG
GCGAGCAGAAAAAGGCCATCGTGGACCTGCTGTTCAAGACCAACCGGAAAGTGACCGTGAAGCAGCTGAA
AGAGGACTACTTCAAGAAAATCGAGTGCTTCGACTCCGTGGAAATCTCCGGCGTGGAAGATCGGTTCAAC
GCCTCCCTGGGCACATACCACGATCTGCTGAAAATTATCAAGGACAAGGACTTCCTGGACAATGAGGAAA
ACGAGGACATTCTGGAAGATATCGTGCTGACCCTGACACTGTTTGAGGACAGAGAGATGATCGAGGAACG
GCTGAAAACCTATGCCCACCTGTTCGACGACAAAGTGATGAAGCAGCTGAAGCGGCGGAGATACACCGGC
TGGGGCAGGCTGAGCCGGAAGCTGATCAACGGCATCCGGGACAAGCAGTCCGGCAAGACAATCCTGGATT
TCCTGAAGTCCGACGGCTTCGCCAACAGAAACTTCATGCAGCTGATCCACGACGACAGCCTGACCTTTAA
AGAGGACATCCAGAAAGCCCAGGTGTCCGGCCAGGGCGATAGCCTGCACGAGCACATTGCCAATCTGGCC
GGCAGCCCCGCCATTAAGAAGGGCATCCTGCAGACAGTGAAGGTGGTGGACGAGCTCGTGAAAGTGATGG
GCCGGCACAAGCCCGAGAACATCGTGATCGAAATGGCCAGAGAGAACCAGACCACCCAGAAGGGACAGAA
GAACAGCCGCGAGAGAATGAAGCGGATCGAAGAGGGCATCAAAGAGCTGGGCAGCCAGATCCTGAAAGAA
CACCCCGTGGAAAACACCCAGCTGCAGAACGAGAAGCTGTACCTGTACTACCTGCAGAATGGGCGGGATA
TGTACGTGGACCAGGAACTGGACATCAACCGGCTGTCCGACTACGATGTGGACCATATCGTGCCTCAGAG
CTTTCTGAAGGACGACTCCATCGACAACAAGGTGCTGACCAGAAGCGACAAGAACCGGGGCAAGAGCGAC
AACGTGCCCTCCGAAGAGGTCGTGAAGAAGATGAAGAACTACTGGCGGCAGCTGCTGAACGCCAAGCTGA
TTACCCAGAGAAAGTTCGACAATCTGACCAAGGCCGAGAGAGGCGGCCTGAGCGAACTGGATAAGGCCGG
CTTCATCAAGAGACAGCTGGTGGAAACCCGGCAGATCACAAAGCACGTGGCACAGATCCTGGACTCCCGG
ATGAACACTAAGTACGACGAGAATGACAAGCTGATCCGGGAAGTGAAAGTGATCACCCTGAAGTCCAAGC
TGGTGTCCGATTTCCGGAAGGATTTCCAGTTTTACAAAGTGCGCGAGATCAACAACTACCACCACGCCCA
CGACGCCTACCTGAACGCCGTCGTGGGAACCGCCCTGATCAAAAAGTACCCTAAGCTGGAAAGCGAGTTC
GTGTACGGCGACTACAAGGTGTACGACGTGCGGAAGATGATCGCCAAGAGCGAGCAGGAAATCGGCAAGG
CTACCGCCAAGTACTTCTTCTACAGCAACATCATGAACTTTTTCAAGACCGAGATTACCCTGGCCAACGG
CGAGATCCGGAAGCGGCCTCTGATCGAGACAAACGGCGAAACCGGGGAGATCGTGTGGGATAAGGGCCGG
GATTTTGCCACCGTGCGGAAAGTGCTGAGCATGCCCCAAGTGAATATCGTGAAAAAGACCGAGGTGCAGA
CAGGCGGCTTCAGCAAAGAGTCTATCCTGCCCAAGAGGAACAGCGATAAGCTGATCGCCAGAAAGAAGGA
CTGGGACCCTAAGAAGTACGGCGGCTTCGACAGCCCCACCGTGGCCTATTCTGTGCTGGTGGTGGCCAAA
GTGGAAAAGGGCAAGTCCAAGAAACTGAAGAGTGTGAAAGAGCTGCTGGGGATCACCATCATGGAAAGAA
GCAGCTTCGAGAAGAATCCCATCGACTTTCTGGAAGCCAAGGGCTACAAAGAAGTGAAAAAGGACCTGAT
CATCAAGCTGCCTAAGTACTCCCTGTTCGAGCTGGAAAACGGCCGGAAGAGAATGCTGGCCTCTGCCGGC
GAACTGCAGAAGGGAAACGAACTGGCCCTGCCCTCCAAATATGTGAACTTCCTGTACCTGGCCAGCCACT
ATGAGAAGCTGAAGGGCTCCCCCGAGGATAATGAGCAGAAACAGCTGTTTGTGGAACAGCACAAGCACTA
CCTGGACGAGATCATCGAGCAGATCAGCGAGTTCTCCAAGAGAGTGATCCTGGCCGACGCTAATCTGGAC
AAAGTGCTGTCCGCCTACAACAAGCACCGGGATAAGCCCATCAGAGAGCAGGCCGAGAATATCATCCACC
TGTTTACCCTGACCAATCTGGGAGCCCCTGCCGCCTTCAAGTACTTTGACACCACCATCGACCGGAAGAG
GTACACCAGCACCAAAGAGGTGCTGGACGCCACCCTGATCCACCAGAGCATCACCGGCCTGTACGAGACA
CGGATCGACCTGTCTCAGCTGGGAGGCGACAAAAGGCCGGCGGCCACGAAAAAGGCCGGCCAGGCAAAAA
AGAAAAAGGAATTCGGCAGTGGAGAGGGCAGAGGAAGTCTGCTAACATGCGGTGACGTCGAGGAGAATCC
TGGCCCAGTGAGCAAGGGCGAGGAGCTGTTCACCGGGGTGGTGCCCATCCTGGTCGAGCTGGACGGCGAC
GTAAACGGCCACAAGTTCAGCGTGTCCGGCGAGGGCGAGGGCGATGCCACCTACGGCAAGCTGACCCTGA
AGTTCATCTGCACCACCGGCAAGCTGCCCGTGCCCTGGCCCACCCTCGTGACCACCCTGACCTACGGCGT
GCAGTGCTTCAGCCGCTACCCCGACCACATGAAGCAGCACGACTTCTTCAAGTCCGCCATGCCCGAAGGC
TACGTCCAGGAGCGCACCATCTTCTTCAAGGACGACGGCAACTACAAGACCCGCGCCGAGGTGAAGTTCG
AGGGCGACACCCTGGTGAACCGCATCGAGCTGAAGGGCATCGACTTCAAGGAGGACGGCAACATCCTGGG
GCACAAGCTGGAGTACAACTACAACAGCCACAACGTCTATATCATGGCCGACAAGCAGAAGAACGGCATC
AAGGTGAACTTCAAGATCCGCCACAACATCGAGGACGGCAGCGTGCAGCTCGCCGACCACTACCAGCAGA
ACACCCCCATCGGCGACGGCCCCGTGCTGCTGCCCGACAACCACTACCTGAGCACCCAGTCCGCCCTGAG
CAAAGACCCCAACGAGAAGCGCGATCACATGGTCCTGCTGGAGTTCGTGACCGCCGCCGGGATCACTCTC
GGCATGGACGAGCTGTACAAGGAATTCTAACTAGAGCTCGCTGATCAGCCTCGACTGTGCCTTCTAGTTG
CCAGCCATCTGTTGTTTGCCCCTCCCCCGTGCCTTCCTTGACCCTGGAAGGTGCCACTCCCACTGTCCTT
TCCTAATAAAATGAGGAAATTGCATCGCATTGTCTGAGTAGGTGTCATTCTATTCTGGGGGGTGGGGTGG
GGCAGGACAGCAAGGGGGAGGATTGGGAAGAGAATAGCAGGCATGCTGGGGAGCGGCCGCAGGAACCCCT
AGTGATGGAGTTGGCCACTCCCTCTCTGCGCGCTCGCTCGCTCACTGAGGCCGGGCGACCAAAGGTCGCC
CGACGCCCGGGCTTTGCCCGGGCGGCCTCAGTGAGCGAGCGAGCGCGCAGCTGCCTGCAGGGGCGCCTGA
TGCGGTATTTTCTCCTTACGCATCTGTGCGGTATTTCACACCGCATA
[142 nt withheld, positions 6768-6909]
C
[141 nt withheld, positions 6911-7051]
CCTTTGACGTTGGAGTCCACGTTCTTT
[37 nt withheld, positions 7079-7115]
ACCCTATCTCGGGCTATTCTTTTGATTTATAAGGGATTTTGCCGATTTCGGCCTATTGGTTAAAAAATGA
GCTGATTTAACAAAAATTTAACGCGAATTTTAACAAAATATTAACGTTTACAATTTTATGGTGCACTCTC
AGTACAATCTGCTCTGATGCCGCATAGTTAAGCCAGCCCCGACACCCGCCAACACCCGCTGACGCGCCCT
GACGGGCTTGTCTGCTCCCGGCATCCGCTTACAGACAAGCTGTGACCGTCTCCGGGAGCTGCATGTGTCA
GAGGTTTTCACCGTCATCACCGAAACGCGCGAGACGAAAGGGCCTCGTGATACGCCTATTTTTATAGGTT
AATGTCATGATAATAATGGTTTCTTAGACGTCAGGTGGCACTTTTCGGGGAAATGTGCGCGGAACCCCTA
TTTGTTTATTTTTCTAAATACATTCAAATATGTATCCGCTCATGAGACAATAACCCTGATAAATGCTTCA
ATAATATTGAAAAAGGAAGAGTATGAGTATTCAACATTTCCGTGTCGCCCTTATTCCCTTTTTTGCGGCA
TTTTGCCTTCCTGTTTTTGCTCACCCAGAAACGCTGGTGAAAGTAAAAGATGCTGAAGATCAGTTGGGTG
CACGAGTGGGTTACATCGAACTGGATCTCAACAGCGGTAAGATCCTTGAGAGTTTTCGCCCCGAAGAACG
TTTTCCAATGATGAGCACTTTTAAAGTTCTGCTATGTGGCGCGGTATTATCCCGTATTGACGCCGGGCAA
GAGCAACTCGGTCGCCGCATACACTATTCTCAGAATGACTTGGTTGAGTACTCACCAGTCACAGAAAAGC
ATCTTACGGATGGCATGACAGTAAGAGAATTATGCAGTGCTGCCATAACCATGAGTGATAACACTGCGGC
CAACTTACTTCTGACAACGATCGGAGGACCGAAGGAGCTAACCGCTTTTTTGCACAACATGGGGGATCAT
GTAACTCGCCTTGATCGTTGGGAACCGGAGCTGAATGAAGCCATACCAAACGACGAGCGTGACACCACGA
TGCCTGTAGCAATGGCAACAACGTTGCGCAAACTATTAACTGGCGAACTACTTACTCTAGCTTCCCGGCA
ACAATTAATAGACTGGATGGAGGCGGATAAAGTTGCAGGACCACTTCTGCGCTCGGCCCTTCCGGCTGGC
TGGTTTATTGCTGATAAATCTGGAGCCGGTGAGCGTGGAAGCCGCGGTATCATTGCAGCACTGGGGCCAG
ATGGTAAGCCCTCCCGTATCGTAGTTATCTACACGACGGGGAGTCAGGCAACTATGGATGAACGAAATAG
ACAGATCGCTGAGATAGGTGCCTCACTGATTAAGCATTGGTAACTGTCAGACCAAGTTTACTCATATATA
CTTTAGATTGATTTAAAACTTCATTTTTAATTTAAAAGGATCTAGGTGAAGATCCTTTTTGATAATCTCA
TGACCAAAATCCCTTAACGTGAGTTTTCGTTCCACTGAGCGTCAGACCCCGTAGAAAAGATCAAAGGATC
TTCTTGAGATCCTTTTTTTCTGCGCGTAATCTGCTGCTTGCAAACAAAAAAACCACCGCTACCAGCGGTG
GTTTGTTTGCCGGATCAAGAGCTACCAACTCTTTTTCCGAAGGTAACTGGCTTCAGCAGAGCGCAGATAC
CAAATACTGTCCTTCTAGTGTAGCCGTAGTTAGGCCACCACTTCAAGAACTCTGTAGCACCGCCTACATA
CCTCGCTCTGCTAATCCTGTTACCAGTGGCTGCTGCCAGTGGCGATAAGTCGTGTCTTACCGGGTTGGAC
TCAAGACGATAGTTACCGGATAAGGCGCAGCGGTCGGGCTGAACGGGGGGTTCGTGCACACAGCCCAGCT
TGGAGCGAACGACCTACACCGAACTGAGATACCTACAGCGTGAGCTATGAGAAAGCGCCACGCTTCCCGA
AGGGAGAAAGGCGGACAGGTATCCGGTAAGCGGCAGGGTCGGAACAGGAGAGCGCACGAGGGAGCTTCCA
GGGGGAAACGCCTGGTATCTTTATAGTCCTGTCGGGTTTCGCCACCTCTGACTTGAGCGTCGATTTTTGT
GATGCTCGTCAGGGGGGCGGAGCCTATGGAAAAACGCCAGCAACGCGGCCTTTTTACGGTTCCTGGCCTT
TTGCTGGCC
Features (pLannotate 1.2.2; 19 found; start..end, strand, type, name):
     17..257     +  promoter       U6 promoter: RNA polymerase III promoter for human U6 snRNA
    287..362     +  misc_RNA       gRNA scaffold: guide RNA scaffold for the Streptococcus pyogenes CRISPR/Cas9 system
    369..412     +  misc_RNA       gRNA scaffold (fragment): guide RNA scaffold for the Streptococcus pyogenes CRISPR/Cas9 system
    459..744     +  enhancer       CMV enhancer: human cytomegalovirus immediate early enhancer; contains an 18-bp deletion relative to the standard CMV enhancer
    746..1023    +  promoter       chicken β-actin promoter: No description available
   1024..1252    +  intron         hybrid intron: hybrid between chicken β-actin (CBA) and minute virus of mice (MMV) introns (Gray et al., 2011)
   1390..2991    +  CDS            Cas9(N): N-terminal portion of Streptococcus pyogenes Cas9 (Zetsche et al., 2015)
   2992..5490    +  CDS            Cas9(C): C-terminal portion of Streptococcus pyogenes Cas9 (Zetsche et al., 2015)
   5491..5538    +  CDS            nucleoplasmin NLS: bipartite nuclear localization signal from nucleoplasmin
   5608..6321    +  CDS            EGFP: EGFP is a basic (constitutively fluorescent) green fluorescent protein published in 1996, derived from Aequorea victoria. It is reported to be a rapidly-maturing weak dimer with moderate acid sensitivity.
   6355..6466    +  polyA_signal   bGH poly(A) signal: bovine growth hormone polyadenylation signal
   6571..6711    +  repeat_region  AAV2 ITR: inverted terminal repeat of adeno-associated virus serotype 2 inverted
   6716..6767    -  misc_feature   bom (fragment): basis of mobility region from pBR322
   6786..7166    +  rep_origin     M13 ori (sequence partly withheld): M13 bacteriophage origin of replication; arrow indicates direction of (+) strand synthesis
   7242..7291    -  misc_feature   bom (fragment): basis of mobility region from pBR322
   7393..7428    -  CDS            rop (fragment): Rop protein, which maintains plasmids at low copy number; rop
   7523..7627    +  promoter       AmpR promoter: bla
   7628..8488    +  CDS            AmpR: β-lactamase; bla; confers resistance to ampicillin, carbenicillin, and related antibiotics
   8659..9247    +  rep_origin     ori: high-copy-number ColE1/pMB1/pBR322/pUC origin of replication
