[The description below was written by a language model from this plasmid's Addgene catalogue record and pLannotate feature annotations shown in this document.]
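Description:
PX458_RAD21_1 is an all-in-one CRISPR plasmid for transient expression in human cells, delivering a single guide RNA against human RAD21 together with Streptococcus pyogenes Cas9 and a GFP reporter. The catalogue lists the backbone as "px548", while the plasmid name and layout point to the PX458 design; the deposited sequence is 9,294 nt. It is propagated in E. coli through a high-copy ColE1/pUC-type origin with ampicillin selection (AmpR under its own bla promoter). The backbone also carries an M13/f1-type phage origin, a single annotated AAV2 ITR, and small bom and rop fragments, which appear to be backbone remnants rather than functional parts of the design.

The guide spacer was cloned between two BbsI sites, both destroyed in the process, so that it sits downstream of the human U6 RNA polymerase III promoter and directly upstream of the S. pyogenes gRNA scaffold. A second, partial scaffold fragment is also annotated just after the first. A separate Pol II cassette uses a CMV enhancer, chicken β-actin promoter and hybrid intron to drive Cas9. The annotation tool splits Cas9 into N- and C-terminal portions, but they are contiguous and form one open reading frame. Cas9 is followed by a nucleoplasmin nuclear localization signal, then EGFP, and the cassette ends with a bGH polyadenylation signal. The record states that GFP is linked through a 2A peptide, which is not separately annotated; this allows transfected cells to be identified or sorted by fluorescence.

The plasmid belongs to a CRISPR-based epitope tagging system used for ChIP-seq of DNA-binding proteins. According to the depositors, co-transfection with the pFETCH_RAD21 donor plasmid into human cells adds a FLAG tag to the endogenous RAD21 gene.
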