Addgene plasmid #64057: PX458_RAD21_1
Purpose: Expresses gRNA against human RAD21 along with Cas9 with 2A GFP
Depositing lab: Eric Mendenhall & Richard M. Myers. Depositing organization: University of Alabama in Huntsville. Publication: CETCh-seq: CRISPR epitope tagging ChIP-seq of DNA-binding proteins. Savic D, Partridge EC, Newberry KM, Smith SB, Meadows SK, Roberts BS, Mackiewicz M, Mendenhall EM, Myers RM. Genome Res. 2015 Sep 9. 10.1101/gr.193540.115 PubMed 26355004.
Backbone
  Vector backbone: px548
  Backbone size w/o insert (bp): 9289
  Vector type: CRISPR
Growth in bacteria
  Bacterial resistance: Ampicillin, 100 μg/mL
  Growth temperature: 37°C
  Growth strain: Top10
  Copy number: Unknown
Gene/Insert
  Gene/Insert name: gRNA (alt name: sgRNA)
  gRNA/shRNA sequence: CCAAGGTTCCATATTATATAagg
  Cloning method: Restriction Enzyme; 5′ cloning site BbsI (destroyed during cloning); 3′ cloning site BbsI (destroyed during cloning)
  Sequencing primers: 5′ ACTATCATATGCTTACCGTAAC
Terms and licenses: Academic/Nonprofit Terms; Industry Terms: Not Available to Industry
Depositor comments: Confirmed by the Mendenhall and Myers labs to Flag epitope tag the endogenous human RAD21 gene when pooled with plasmids pFETCH_RAD21 and transfected into human cells. Note: This plasmid is part of the Mendenhall and Meyers CRISPR-based Tagging system to add a tag (currently using FLAG) to endogenous proteins. Please see https://www.addgene.org/crispr/tagging/ for more details.
How to cite: PX458_RAD21_1 was a gift from Eric Mendenhall & Richard M. Myers (Addgene plasmid # 64057 ; http://n2t.net/addgene:64057 ; RRID:Addgene_64057)
