>Addgene plasmid #64057 | PX458_RAD21_1 | addgene partial sequence | sequence record 112948 | pBR322ori-F 5'-GGGAAACGCCTGGTATCTTT-3'
GCCACCTCTGACTTGAGCGTCGATTTTTGTGATGCTCGTCAGGGGGGCGGAGCCTATGGAAAAACGCCAG
CAACGCGGCCTTTTTACGGTTCCTGGCCTTTTGCTGGCCTTTTGCTCACATGTGAGGGCCTATTTCCCAT
GATTCCTTCATATTTGCATATACGATACAAGGCTGTTAGAGAGATAATTGGAATTAATTTGACTGTAAAC
ACAAAGATATTAGTACAAAATACGTGACGTAGAAAGTAATAATTTCTTGGGTAGTTTGCAGTTTTAAAAT
TATGTTTTAAAATGGACTATCATATGCTTACCGTAACTTGAAAGTATTTCGATTTCTTGGCTTTATATAT
CTTGTGGAAAGGACGAAACACCGCCAAGGTTCCATATTATATAGTTTTAGAGCTAGAAATAGCAAGTTAA
AATAAGGCTAGTCCGTTATCAACTTGAAAAAGTGGCACCGAGTCGGTGCTTTTTTGTTTTAGAGCTAGAA
ATAGCAAGTTAAAATAAGGCTAGTCCGTTTTTAGCGCGTGCGCCAATTCTGCAGACAAATGGCTCTAGAG
GTACCCGTTACATAACTTACGGTAAATGGCCCGCCTGGCTGACCGCCCAACGACCCCCGCCCATTGACGT
CAATAGTAACGCCAATAGGGACTTTCCATTGACGTCAATG
