>Addgene plasmid #64057 | PX458_RAD21_1 | addgene partial sequence | sequence record 112950 | EXFP-R 5'-GTCTTGTAGTTGCCGTCGTC-3'
GCGCTCCTGGACGTAGCCTTCGGGCATGGCGGACTTGAAGAAGTCGTGCTGCTTCATGTGGTCGGGGTAG
CGGCTGAAGCACTGCACGCCGTAGGTCAGGGTGGTCACGAGGGTGGGCCAGGGCACGGGCAGCTTGCCGG
TGGTGCAGATGAACTTCAGGGTCAGCTTGCCGTAGGTGGCATCGCCCTCGCCCTCGCCGGACACGCTGAA
CTTGTGGCCGTTTACGTCGCCGTCCAGCTCGACCAGGATGGGCACCACCCCGGTGAACAGCTCCTCGCCC
TTGCTCACTGGGCCAGGATTCTCCTCGACGTCACCGCATGTTAGCAGACTTCCTCTGCCCTCTCCACTGC
CGAATTCCTTTTTCTTTTTTGCCTGGCCGGCCTTTTTCGTGGCCGCCGGCCTTTTGTCGCCTCCCAGCTG
AGACAGGTCGATCCGTGTCTCGTACAGGCCGGTGATGCTCTGGTGGATCAGGGTGGCGTCCAGCACCTCT
TTGGTGCTGGTGTACCTCTTCCGGTCGATGGTGGTGTCAAAGTACTTGAAGGCGGCAGGGGCTCCCAGAT
TGGTCAGGGTAAACAGGTGGATGATATTCTCGGCCTGCTCTCTGATGGGCTTATCCCGGTGCTTGTTGTA
GGCGGACAGCACTTTGTCCAGATTAGCGTCGGCCAGGATCACTCTCTTGGAGAACTCGCTGATCTGCTCG
ATGATCTCGTCCAGGTAGTGCTTGTGCTGTTCCACAAACAGCTGTTTCTGCTCATTATCCTCGGGGGAGC
CCTTCAGCTTCTCATAGTGGCTGGCCAGGTACAGGAAGTTCACATATTTGGAGGGCAGGGCCAGTTCGTT
TCCCTTCTGCAGTTCGCCGGCAGAGGCCAGCATTCTCTTCCGGCCGTTTTCCAGCTCGAACAGGGAGTAC
TTAGGCAGCTTGATGATCAGGTCCTTTTTCACTTCTTTGTAGCCCTTGGCTTCCAGAAAGTCGATGGGAT
TCTTCTCGAAGCTGCTTCTTTCCATGATGGTGATCCCCAGCAGCTCTTTCACACTCTTCAGTTTCTTGGA
CTTGCCCTTTT
