>Addgene plasmid #64057 | PX458_RAD21_1 | addgene partial sequence | sequence record 117976 | pCBhProF2 5'-agggtttaagggatggttgg-3'
CCTGGAGCACCTGCCTGAAATCACTTTTTTTCAGGTTGGACCGGTGCCACCATGGACTATAAGGACCACG
ACGGAGACTACAAGGATCATGATATTGATTACAAAGACGATGACGATAAGATGGCCCCAAAGAAGAAGCG
GAAGGTCGGTATCCACGGAGTCCCAGCAGCCGACAAGAAGTACAGCATCGGCCTGGACATCGGCACCAAC
TCTGTGGGCTGGGCCGTGATCACCGACGAGTACAAGGTGCCCAGCAAGAAATTCAAGGTGCTGGGCAACA
CCGACCGGCACAGCATCAAGAAGAACCTGATCGGAGCCCTGCTGTTCGACAGCGGCGAAACAGCCGAGGC
CACCCGGCTGAAGAGAACCGCCAGAAGAAGATACACCAGACGGAAGAACCGGATCTGCTATCTGCAAGAG
ATCTTCAGCAACGAGATGGCCAAGGTGGACGACAGCTTCTTCCACAGACTGGAAGAGTCCTTCCTGGTGG
AAGAGGATAAGAAGCACGAGCGGCACCCCATCTTCGGCAACATCGTGGACGAGGTGGCCTACCACGAGAA
GTACCCCACCATCTACCACCTGAGAAAGAAACTGGTGGACAGCACCGACAAGGCCGACCTGCGGCTGATC
TATCTGGCCCTGGCCCACATGATCAAGTTCCGGGGCCACTTCCTGATCGAGGGCGACCTGAACCCCGACA
ACAGCGACGTGGACAAGCTGTTCATCCAGCTGGTGCAGACCTACAACCAGCTGTTCGAGGAAAACCCCAT
CAACGCCAGCGGCGTGGACGCCAAGGCCATCCTGTCTGCCAGACTGAGCAAGAGCAGACGGCTGG
